>Addgene plasmid #115525 | pSRalpha-MSV-mouse Cdk4wt-Tk-neo | addgene partial sequence | sequence record 224271 | Addgene partial NGS Result
AAAAAAAAAAAAAAAAAAAAAAAAAAAAAAAAAAAAAAAAAAAAAAACATAACTGAGAATAGAAAAGTTC
AGATCAAGGTCAGGAACAAAGAAACAGCTGAATACCAAACAGGATATCTGTGGTAAGCGGTTCCTGCCCC
GGCTCAGGGCCAAGAACAGATGAGACAGCTGAGTGATGGGCCAAACAGGATATCTGTGGTAAGCAGTTCC
TGCCCCGGCTCGGGGCCAAGAACAGATGGTCCCCAGATGCGGTCCAGCCCTCAGCAGTTTCTAGTGAATC
ATCAGATGTTTCCAGGGTGCCCCAAGGACCTGAAAATGACCCTTTACCTTATTTGAACTAACCAATCAGT
TCGCTTCTCGCTTCTGTTCGCGCGCTTCCGCTCTCCGAGCTCAATAAAAGAGCCCACAACCCCTCACTCG
GCGCGCCAGTCTTCCGATAGACTGCGTCGCCCGGGTACCCGTATTCCCAATAAAGCCTCTTGCTGTTTGC
ATCCGAATCGTGGTCTCGCTGTTCCTTGGGAGGGTCTCCTCTGAGTGATTGACTACCCACGACGGGGGTC
TTTCATTTGGGGGCTCGTCCGGGATTTGGAGACCCCTGCCCAGGGACCACCGACCCACCACCGGGAGGTA
AGCTGGCCAGCAACTTATCTGTGTCTGTCCGATTGTCTAGTGTCTATGTTTGATGTTATGCGCCTGCGTC
TGTACTAGTTAGCTAACTAGCTCTGTATCTGGCGGACCCGTGGTGGAACTGACGAGTTCTGAACACCCGG
CCGCAACCCTGGGAGACGTCCCAGGGACTTTGGGGGCCGTTTTTGTGGCCCGACCTGAGGAAGGGAGTCG
ATGTGGAATCCGACCCCGTCAGGATATGTGGTTCTGGTAGGAGACGAGAACCTAAAACAGTTCCCGCCTC
CGTCTGAATTTTTGCTTTCGGTTTGGAACCGAAGCCGCGCGTCTTGTCTGCGGAATTCGGCACGAGCCCT
GCTTCGAGAATGGCTGCCACTCGATATGAACCCGTGGCTGAAATTGGTGTCGGTGCCTATGGGACGGTGT
ACAAAGCCCGAGATCCCCACAGTGGCCACTTTGTGGCCCTCAAGAGTGTGAGAGTTCCTAATGGAGGAGC
AGCTGGAGGGGGCCTTCCCGTCAGCACAGTTCGTGAGGTGGCCTTGTTAAGGAGGCTGGAGGCCTTTGAA
CATCCCAATGTTGTACGGCTGATGGATGTCTGTGCTACTTCCCGAACTGATCGGGACATCAAGGTCACCC
TAGTGTTTGAGCATATAGACCAGGACCTGAGGACATACCTGGACAAAGCACCTCCACCGGGCCTGCCGGT
TGAGACCATTAAGGATCTAATGCGTCAGTTTCTAAGCGGCCTGGATTTTCTTCATGCAAACTGCATTGTT
CACCGGGACCTGAAGCCAGAGAACATTCTAGTGACAAGTAATGGGACCGTCAAGCTGGCTGACTTTGGCC
TAGCTAGAATCTACAGCTACCAGATGGCCCTCACGCCTGTGGTGGTTACGCTCTGGTACCGAGCTCCTGA
AGTTCTTCTGCAGTCTACATACGCAACACCCGTGGACATGTGGAGCGTTGGCTGTATCTTTGCAGAGATG
TTCCGTCGGAAGCCTCTCTTCTGTGGAAACTCTGAAGCCGACCAGTTGGGGAAAATCTTTGATCTCATTG
GATTGCCTCCAGAAGACGACTGGCCTCGAGAGGTATCTCTACCTCGAGGAGCCTTTGCCCCCAGAGGGCC
TCGGCCAGTGCAGTCAGTGGTGCCAGAGATGGAGGAGTCTGGAGCGCAGCTGCTACTGGAAATGCTGACC
TTTAACCCACATAAGCGAATCTCTGCCTTCCGAGCCCTGCAGCACTCCTACCTGCACAAGGAGGAAAGCG
ACGCAGAGTGAGAAGAGGGGCTGCCTTTCCCAGTCTTGGTGGAGAAACCCTCGCTGAAGCGGCAGCCTCT
GTTTCCCCCCAAGGCTGTGGAGAATCCTCCAGTTTTTTACAGAGAATATTTTAAGCCTTAAATAACAAGT
CCCCACCTCTCCTTACGAGGTTCACCCCCATTACCCTCCCCTAGCTCTACACTAAAGGGCAGGTGTATCT
GTCTTCTTCCCTCCCTGATTTATACTGGGATCTTTTTTATACAGGAAAACAAGACAAGACAAAAAAAAAA
AAGGAATTCCGAGGCCGAGTGCAGAACTGCTCCAAAGGGACCTCAAGGCTTTCCGAGGGACACTAGGCTG
ACTCCATCGAGCCAGTGTAGAGATAAGCTTTTGTTTCTGTTTATTTTTTATGGGACCCCTTATTGTACTC
CTAATGATTTTGCTCTTCGGACCCTGCATTCTTAATCGATGATCCAAATGAGTCTTCGGACCTCGCGGGG
GCCGCTTAAGCGGTGGTTAGGGTTTGTCTGACGCGGGGGGAGGGGGAAGGAACGAAACACTCTCATTCGG
AGGCGGCTCGGGGTTTGGTCTTGGTGGCCACGGGCACGCAGAAGAGCGCCGCGATCCTCTTAAGCACCCC
CCCGCCCTCCGTGGAGGCGGGGGTTTGGTCGGCGGGTGGTAACTGGCGGGCCGCTGACTCGGGCGGGTCG
CGCGCCCCAGAGTGTGACCTTTTCGGTCTGCTCGCAGACCCCCGGGCGGCGCCGCCGCGGCGGCGACGGG
CTCGCTGGGTCCTAGGCTCCATGGGGACCGTATACGTGGACAGGCTCTGGAGCATCCGCACGACTGCGGT
GATATTACCGGAGACCTTCTGCGGGACGAGCCGGGTCACGCGGCTGACGCGGAGCGTCCGTTGGGCGACA
AACACCAGGACGGGGCACAGGTACACTATCTTGTCACCCGGAGGCGCGAGGGACTGCAGGAGCTTCAGGG
AGTGGCGCAGCTGCTTCATCCCCGTGGCCCGTTGCTCGCGTTTGCTGGCGGTGTCCCCGGAAGAAATATA
TTTGCATGTCTTTAGTTCTATGATGACACAAACCCCGCCCAGCGTCTTGTCATTGGCGAATTAATTCGAA
CACGCAGATGCAGTCGGGGCGGCGCGGTCCCAGGTCCACTTCGCATATTAAGGTGACGCGTGTGGCCTCG
AACACCGAGCGACCCTGCAGCGACCCGCTTAACAGCGTCAACAGCGTGCCGCAGATCTGATCAAGAGACA
GGATGAGGATCGTTTCGCATGATTGAACAAGATGGATTGCACGCAGGTTCTCCGGCCGCTTGGGTGGAGA
GGCTATTCGGCTATGACTGGGCACAACAGACAATCGGCTGCTCTGATGCCGCCGTGTTCCGGCTGTCAGC
GCAGGGGCGCCCGGTTCTTTTTGTCAAGACCGACCTGTCCGGTGCCCTGAATGAACTGCAGGACGAGGCA
GCGCGGCTATCGTGGCTGGCCACGACGGGCGTTCCTTGCGCAGCTGTGCTCGACGTTGTCACTGAAGCGG
GAAGGGACTGGCTGCTATTGGGCGAAGTGCCGGGGCAGGATCTCCTGTCATCTCACCTTGCTCCTGCCGA
GAAAGTATCCATCATGGCTGATGCAATGCGGCGGCTGCATACGCTTGATCCGGCTACCTGCCCATTCGAC
CACCAAGCGAAACATCGCATCGAGCGAGCACGTACTCGGATGGAAGCCGGTCTTGTCGATCAGGATGATC
TGGACGAAGAGCATCAGGGGCTCGCGCCAGCCGAACTGTTCGCCAGGCTCAAGGCGCGCATGCCCGACGG
CGAGGATCTCGTCGTGACCCATGGCGATGCCTGCTTGCCGAATATCATGGTGGAAAATGGCCGCTTTTCT
GGATTCATCGACTGTGGCCGGCTGGGTGTGGCGGACCGCTATCAGGACATAGCGTTGGCTACCCGTGATA
TTGCTGAAGAGCTTGGCGGCGAATGGGCTGACCGCTTCCTCGTGCTTTACGGTATCGCCGCTCCCGATTC
GCAGCGCATCGCCTTCTATCGCCTTCTTGACGAGTTCTTCTGAGCGGGACTCTGGGGTTCGAAATGACCG
ACCAAGCGACGCCCAACCTGCCATCACGAGATTTCGATTCCACCGCCGCCTTCTATGAAAGGTTGGGCTT
CGGAATCGTTTTCCGGGACGCCGGCTGGATGATCCTCCAGCGCGGGGATCTCATGCTGGAGTTCTTCGCC
CACCCCGGGCTCGATCCCCTCGCGAGTTGGTTCAGCTGCTGCCTGAGGCTGGACGACCTCGCGGAGTTCT
ACCGGCAGTGCAAATCCGTCGGCATCCAGGAAACCAGCAGCGGCTATCCGCGCATCCATGCCCCCGAACT
GCAGGAGTGGGGAGGCACGATGGCCGCTTTGGTCGACATCGATTAGTCCAATTTGTTAAAGACAGGATAT
CAGTGGTCCAGGCTCTAGCTTTGACTCAACAATATCACCAGCTGAAGCCTATAGAGTACGAGCCATAGTT
AAAATAAAAGATTTTATTTAGTCTCCAGAAAAAGGGGGGAATGAAAGACCCCACCCGTAGGTGGCAAGCT
AGCTTAAGTAACGCCACTTTGCAAGGCATGGAAAAATACATAACTGAGAATAGAAAAGTTCAGATCAAGG
TCAGGAACAAAGAAACAGCTGAATACCAAACAGGATATCTGTGGTAAGCGGTTCCTGCCCCGGCTCAGGG
CCAAGAACAGATGAGACAGCTGAGTGATGGGCCAAACAGGATATCTGTGGTAAGCAGTTCCTGCCCCGGC
TCGGGGCCAAGAACAGATGGTCCCCAGATGCGGTCCAGCCCTCAGCAGTTTCTAGTGAATCATCAGATGT
TTCCAGGGTGCCCCAAGGACCTGAAAATGACCCTGTACCTTATTTGAACTAACCAATCAGTTCGCTTCTC
GCTTCTGTTCGCGCGCTTCCGCTCTCCGAGCTCAATAAAAGAGCCCACAACCCCTCACTCGGCGCGCCAG
TCTTCCGATAGACTGCGTCGCCCGGGTACCCGTATTCCCAATAAAGCCTCTTGCTGTTTGCTTTTTTTTT
TTTTTTTTTTTCAGGCATCGTGGTGTCACGCTCGTCGTTTGGTATGGCTTCATTCAGCTCCGGTTCCCAA
CGATCAAGGCGAGTTACATGATCCCCCATGTTGTGCAAAAAAGCGGTTAGCTCCTTCGGTCCTCCGATCG
TTGTCAGAAGTAAGTTGGCCGCAGTGTTATCACTCATGGTTATGGCAGCACTGCATAATTCTCTTACTGT
CATGCCATCCGTAAGATGCTTTTCTGTGACTGGTGAGTACTCAACCAAGTCATTCTGAGAATAGTGTATG
CGGCGACCGAGTTGCTCTTGCCCGGCGTCCCTCGAGGGATCCAGACATGATAAGATACATTGATGAGTTT
GGACAAACCACAACTAGAATGCAGTGAAAAAAATGCTTTATTTGTGAAATTTGTGATGCTATTGCTTTAT
TTGTAACCATTATAAGCTGCAATAAACAAGTTAACAACAACAATTGCATTCATTTTATGTTTCAGGTTCA
GGGGGAGGTGTGGGAGGTTTTTTAAAGCAAGTAAAACCTCTACAAATGTGGTATGGCTGATTATGATCCG
GCTGCCTCGCGCGTTTCGGTGATGACGGTGAAAACCTCTGACACATGCAGCTCCCGGAGACGGTCACAGC
TTGTCTGTAAGCGGATGCCGGGAGCAGACAAGCCCGTCAGGGCGCGTCAGCGGGTGTTGGCGGGTGTCGG
GGCGCAGCCATGACCCAGTCACGTAGCGATAGCGGAGTGTATACTGGCTTAACTATGCGGCATCAGAGCA
GATTGTACTGAGAGTGCACCATAGGTCGACCGGTCGACCGGTCGACCGGTCGACCTATGCGGTGTGAAAT
ACCGCACAGATGCGTAAGGAGAAAATACCGCATCAGGCGCTCTTCCGCTTCCTCGCTCACTGACTCGCTG
CGCTCGGTCGTTCGGCTGCGGCGAGCGGTATCAGCTCACTCAAAGGCGGTAATACGGTTATCCACAGAAT
CAGGGGATAACGCAGGAAAGAACATGTGAGCAAAAGGCCAGCAAAAGGCCAGGAACCGTAAAAAGGCCGC
GTTGCTGGCGTTTTTCCATAGGCTCCGCCCCCCTGACGAGCATCACAAAAATCGACGCTCAAGTCAGAGG
TGGCGAAACCCGACAGGACTATAAAGATACCAGGCGTTTCCCCCTGGAAGCTCCCTCGTGCGCTCTCCTG
TTCCGACCCTGCCGCTTACCGGATACCTGTCCGCCTTTCTCCCTTCGGGAAGCGTGGCGCTTTCTCATAG
CTCACGCTGTAGGTATCTCAGTTCGGTGTAGGTCGTTCGCTCCAAGCTGGGCTGTGTGCACGAACCCCCC
GTTCAGCCCGACCGCTGCGCCTTATCCGGTAACTATCGTCTTGAGTCCAACCCGGTAAGACACGACTTAT
CGCCACTGGCAGCAGCCACTGGTAACAGGATTAGCAGAGCGAGGTATGTAGGCGGTGCTACAGAGTTCTT
GAAGTGGTGGCCTAACTACGGCTACACTAGAAGGACAGTATTTGGTATCTGCGCTCTGCTGAAGCCAGTT
ACCTTCGGAAAAAGAGTTGGTAGCTCTTGATCCGGCAAACAAACCACCGCTGGTAGCGGTGGTTTTTTTG
TTTGCAAGCAGCAGATTACGCGCAGAAAAAAAGGATCTCAAGAAGATCCTTTGATCTTTTCTACGGGGTC
TGACGCTCAGTGGAACGAAAACTCACGTTAAGGGATTTTGGTCATGAGATTATCAAAAAGGATCTTCACC
TAGATCCTTTTAAATTAAAAATGAAGTTTTAAATCAATCTAAAGTATATATGAGTAAACTTGGTCTGACA
GTTACCAATGCTTAATCAGTGAGGCACCTATCTCAGCGATCTGTCTATTTCGTTCATCCATAGTTGCCTG
ACTCCCCGTCGTGTAGATAACTACGATACGGGAGGGCTTACCATCTGGCCCCAGTGCTGCAATGATACCG
CGAGACCCACGCTCACCGGCTCCAGATTTATCAGCAATAAACCAGCCAGCCGGAAGGGCCGAGCGCAGAA
GTGGTCCTGCAACTTTATCCGCCTCCATCCAGTCTATTAATTGTTGCCGGGAAGCTAGAGTAAGTAGTTC
GCCAGTTAATAGTTTGCGCAACGTTGTTGCCATTGCTACAGGCATCGTGGTGTCACGCTCGTCGTTTGGT
ATGGCTTCATTCAGCTCCGGTTCCCAACGATCAAGGCGAGTTACATGATCCCCCATGTTGTGCAAAAAAG
CGGTTAGCTCCTTCGGTCCTCCGATCGTTGTCAGAAGTAAGTTGGCCGCAGTGTTATCACTCATGGTTAT
GGCAGCACTGCATAATTCTCTTACTGTCATGCCATCCGTAAGATGCTTTTCTGTGACTGGTGAGTACTCA
ACCAAGTCATTCTGAGAATAGTGTATGCGGCGACCGAGTTGCTCTTGCCCGGCGTCAATACGGGATAATA
CCGCGCCACATAGCAGAACTTTAAAAGTGCTCATCATTGGAAAACGTTCTTCGGGGCGAAAACTCTCAAG
GATCTTACCGCTGTTGAGATCCAGTTCGATGTAACCCACTCGTGCACCCAACTGATCTTCAGCATCTTTT
ACTTTCACCAGCGTTTCTGGGTGAGCAAAAACAGGAAGGCAAAATGCCGCAAAAAAGGGAATAAGGGCGA
CACGGAAATGTTGAATACTCATACTCTTCCTTTTTCAATATTATTGAAGCATTTATCAGGGTTATTGTCT
CATGAGCGGATACATATTTGAATGTATTTAGAAAAATAAACAAATAGGGGTTCCGCGCACATTTCCCCGA
AAAGTGCCACCTGACGTCTAAGAAACCATTATTATCATGACATTAACCTATAAAAATAGGCGTATCACGA
GGCCCTTTCGTCTTCAAGAATTGGTCGACCAATTCTCATGTTTGACAGCTTATCATCGATAAGCTAGCTT
GGCTGTGGAATGTGTGTCAGTTAGGGTGTGGAAAGTCCCCAGGCTCCCCAGCAGGCAGAAGTATGCAAAG
CATGCATCTCAATTAGTCAGCAACCAGGTGTGGAAAGTCCCCAGGCTCCCCAGCAGGCAGAAGTATGCAA
AGCATGCATCTCAATTAGTCAGCAACCATAGTCCCGCCCCTAACTCCGCCCATCCCGCCCCTAACTCCGC
CCAGTTCCGCCCATTCTCCGCCCCATGGCTGACTAATTTTTTTTATTTATGCAGAGGCCGAGGCCGCCTC
GGCCTCTGAGCTATTCCAGAAGTAGTGAGGAGGCTTTTTTGGAGGCCTAGGCTTTTGCAAAAAGCTCCTC
GATCGAGGGGCTCGCATCTCTCCTTCACGCGCCCGCCGCCCTACCTGAGGCCGCCATCCACGCCGGTTGA
GTCGCGTTCTGCCGCCTCCCGCCTGTGGTGCCTCCTGAACTGCGTCCGCCGTCTAGGTAAGTTTAAAGCT
CAGGTCGAGACCGGGCCTTTGTCCGGCGCT
