[The description below was written by a language model from this plasmid's Addgene catalogue record.]
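Description:
pSRalpha-MSV-mouse Cdk4wt-Tk-neo is a retroviral vector for expressing wild-type mouse Cdk4 in mammalian cells, built on the pSRalpha-tkneo backbone. In bacteria it is maintained as a high-copy plasmid under ampicillin selection. The recommended recombination-deficient host strain fits a vector carrying repeated retroviral sequences, which can otherwise rearrange. In mammalian cells, stable transfectants or transductants are selected with G418 through a neomycin resistance marker. The "Tk-neo" in the plasmid name suggests this marker is driven by a thymidine kinase promoter as a separate internal cassette, although the record provides no feature table to confirm this.

The insert is a mouse Cdk4 cDNA of about 1.2 kb, designated wild type. Cdk4 is the cyclin-dependent kinase that partners with D-type cyclins to control progression through G1 phase of the cell cycle. No epitope tags, fusions or reporters are listed. The promoter driving Cdk4 is also not stated. The name points to the SRalpha promoter and murine sarcoma virus (MSV) long terminal repeat elements, which in vectors of this family typically provide transcription and allow the genome to be packaged when viral proteins are supplied in trans, but that arrangement is inferred from the name. The restriction sites used for cloning are recorded as unknown.

The stated purpose is simply mammalian expression. The construct suits enforced expression of Cdk4 by transfection or retroviral transduction, followed by G418 selection, for example in studies of cyclin D-associated kinase activity and G1 regulation.
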