Addgene plasmid #115525: pSRalpha-MSV-mouse Cdk4wt-Tk-neo
Purpose: Mammalian expression construct
Depositing lab: Martine Roussel. Depositing organization: St. Jude Children's Research Hospital. Publication: Identification and properties of an atypical catalytic subunit (p34PSK-J3/cdk4) for mammalian D type G1 cyclins. Matsushime H, Ewen ME, Strom DK, Kato JY, Hanks SK, Roussel MF, Sherr CJ. Cell. 1992 Oct 16;71(2):323-34. 0092-8674(92)90360-O PubMed 1423597.
Backbone
  Vector backbone: pSRalpha-tkneo
  Vector type: Retroviral
  Selectable markers: Neomycin (select with G418)
Growth in bacteria
  Bacterial resistance: Ampicillin, 100 μg/mL
  Growth temperature: 37°C
  Growth strain: NEB Stable
  Copy number: High Copy
Gene/Insert
  Gene/Insert name: Mouse Cdk4
  Species: M. musculus (mouse)
  Insert size (bp): 1200
  Entrez Gene: Cdk4 (a.k.a. Crk3)
  Cloning method: Restriction Enzyme; 5′ cloning site Unknown (unknown if destroyed); 3′ cloning site Unknown (unknown if destroyed)
Terms and licenses: Academic/Nonprofit Terms; Industry Terms: Not Available to Industry
How to cite: pSRalpha-MSV-mouse Cdk4wt-Tk-neo was a gift from Martine Roussel (Addgene plasmid # 115525 ; http://n2t.net/addgene:115525 ; RRID:Addgene_115525)
